Addgene plasmid #131595: pMXs-Fos
Purpose: expression of mouse Fos in mammalian cells
Depositing lab: Kateri Moore & Filipe Pereira. Depositing organization: Icahn School of Medicine at Mount Sinai. Publication: Induction of a hemogenic program in mouse fibroblasts. Pereira CF, Chang B, Qiu J, Niu X, Papatsenko D, Hendry CE, Clark NR, Nomura-Kitabayashi A, Kovacic JC, Ma'ayan A, Schaniel C, Lemischka IR, Moore K. Cell Stem Cell. 2013 Aug 1;13(2):205-18. doi: 10.1016/j.stem.2013.05.024. Epub 2013 Jun 13. PubMed 23770078.
Backbone
  Vector backbone: pMXs
  Backbone size w/o insert (bp): 4600
  Total vector size (bp): 5700
  Vector type: Mammalian Expression, Retroviral
Growth in bacteria
  Bacterial resistance: Ampicillin, 100 μg/mL
  Growth temperature: 37°C
  Growth strain: NEB Stable
  Copy number: High Copy
Gene/Insert
  Gene/Insert name: Fos
  Species: M. musculus (mouse)
  Insert size (bp): 1100
  Entrez Gene: Fos (a.k.a. D12Rfj1, c-fos, cFos)
  Cloning method: Restriction Enzyme; 5′ cloning site EcoRI (unknown if destroyed); 3′ cloning site BamHI (unknown if destroyed)
  Sequencing primers: 5′ gacggcatcgcagcttggat
Terms and licenses: Academic/Nonprofit Terms; Industry Terms: Not Available to Industry
How to cite: pMXs-Fos was a gift from Kateri Moore & Filipe Pereira (Addgene plasmid # 131595 ; http://n2t.net/addgene:131595 ; RRID:Addgene_131595)
