[The description below was written by a language model from this plasmid's Addgene catalogue record and pLannotate feature annotations shown in this document.]
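Description:
pMXs-Fos is a Moloney murine leukemia virus (MMLV)-based retroviral expression vector built on the pMXs backbone, carrying the mouse Fos (c-Fos) coding sequence for expression in mammalian cells. The sequenced plasmid is about 5.8 kb, consistent with a roughly 4.6 kb backbone plus a roughly 1.1 kb insert cloned between the EcoRI and BamHI sites of the multiple cloning site. In bacteria it is maintained through a high-copy ColE1/pUC-type origin and selected with ampicillin via the β-lactamase gene and its native promoter.

The retroviral cassette is flanked by MMLV long terminal repeats. No separate internal promoter is annotated, so Fos transcription appears to be driven by the 5′ LTR, as is usual for pMXs vectors. Downstream of the 5′ LTR lie the MMLV packaging signal (with a short fragment matching the MESV Ψ), a truncated gag sequence lacking its start codon that extends the packaging region, and a pol segment supplying a splice acceptor. Together these allow the genomic RNA to be encapsidated and a spliced transcript to be produced when the viral proteins are provided in trans by a packaging cell line. The annotation software labels a short stretch just upstream of the 3′ LTR as a ΔU3 fragment, but it sits directly adjacent to a full-length LTR call and probably reflects partial sequence similarity rather than a self-inactivating design. No tag, reporter or mammalian selection marker is annotated.

Fos encodes the nuclear phosphoprotein that partners with JUN to form the AP-1 transcription factor. The associated publication concerns induction of a hemogenic program in mouse fibroblasts, indicating that the construct was used for retroviral delivery of Fos in transcription factor-mediated reprogramming experiments.
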