Features (pLannotate 1.2.2; 13 found; start..end, strand, type, name):
    642..841     +  misc_feature   MMLV Ψ: packaging signal of Moloney murine leukemia virus (MMLV)
    893..981     +  misc_feature   MESV Ψ (fragment): packaging signal of murine embryonic stem cell virus
   1058..1474    +  CDS            gag (truncated): truncated Moloney murine leukemia virus (MMLV) gag gene lacking the start codon
   1484..1858    +  misc_feature   pol region: Moloney murine leukemia virus (MMLV) pol region containing the splice acceptor site
   1882..1906    +  misc_feature   MCS (fragment): multiple cloning site
   1907..3046    +  CDS            Fos: FOS_MOUSE - Experimental evidence at protein level: Swiss-Prot protein existence level 1. Nuclear phosphoprotein which forms a tight but non-covalently linked complex with the JUN/AP-1 transcription factor. On TGF-beta activation, forms a multimeric SMAD3/SMAD4/JUN/FOS complex, at the AP1/SMAD-binding site to regulate TGF-beta-mediated signaling (By similarity). Has a critical function in regulating the development of cells destined to form and maintain the skeleton. It is thought to have an important role in signal transduction, cell proliferation and differentiation. In growing cells, activa
   3128..3249    +  LTR            3' LTR (ΔU3) (fragment): self-inactivating 3' long terminal repeat (LTR) from Moloney murine leukemia virus
   3250..3719    +  LTR            LTR: long terminal repeat from Moloney murine leukemia virus
   3785..3837    -  CDS            lacI (fragment): lac repressor; lacI; The lac repressor binds to the lac operator to inhibit transcription in E. coli. This inhibition can be relieved by adding lactose or isopropyl-β-D-thiogalactopyranoside (IPTG).
   4020..4608    -  rep_origin     ori: high-copy-number ColE1/pMB1/pBR322/pUC origin of replication
   4772..5632    -  CDS            AmpR: β-lactamase; bla; confers resistance to ampicillin, carbenicillin, and related antibiotics
   5633..5737    -  promoter       AmpR promoter: bla
   5767..579     +  LTR            LTR (across the origin): long terminal repeat from Moloney murine leukemia virus
>Addgene plasmid #131595 | pMXs-Fos | addgene full sequence | sequence record 265796 | Addgene NGS Result
CTGTAGGTTTGGCAAGCTAGCTTAAGTAACGCCATTTTGCAAGGCATGGAAAAATACATAACTGAGAATA
GAAAAGTTCAGATCAAGGTCAGGAACAGATGGAACAGCTGAATATGGGCCAAACAGGATATCTGTGGTAA
GCAGTTCCTGCCCCGGCTCAGGGCCAAGAACAGATGGAACAGCTGAATATGGGCCAAACAGGATATCTGT
GGTAAGCAGTTCCTGCCCCGGCTCAGGGCCAAGAACAGATGGTCCCCAGATGCGGTCCAGCCCTCAGCAG
TTTCTAGAGAACCATCAGATGTTTCCAGGGTGCCCCAAGGACCTGAAATGACCCTGTGCCTTATTTGAAC
TAACCAATCAGTTCGCTTCTCGCTTCTGTTCGCGCGCTTCTGCTCCCCGAGCTCAATAAAAGAGCCCACA
ACCCCTCACTCGGCGCGCCAGTCCTCCGATTGACTGAGTCGCCCGGGTACCCGTGTATCCAATAAACCCT
CTTGCAGTTGCATCCGACTTGTGGTCTCGCTGTTCCTTGGGAGGGTCTCCTCTGAGTGATTGACTACCCG
TCAGCGGGGGTCTTTCATTTGGGGGCTCGTCCGGGATCGGGAGACCCCTGCCCAGGGACCACCGACCCAC
CACCGGGAGGTAAGCTGGCCAGCAACTTATCTGTGTCTGTCCGATTGTCTAGTGTCTATGACTGATTTTA
TGCGCCTGCGTCGGTACTAGTTAGCTAACTAGCTCTGTATCTGGCGGACCCGTGGTGGAACTGACGAGTT
CGGAACACCCGGCCGCAACCCTGGGAGACGTCCCAGGGACTTCGGGGGCCGTTTTTGTGGCCCGACCTGA
GTCCAAAAATCCCGATCGTTTTGGACTCTTTGGTGCACCCCCCTAATAGGAGGGATATGTGGTTCTGGTA
GGAGACGAGAACCTAAAACAGTTCCCGCCTCCGTCTGAATTTTTGCTTTCGGTTTGGGACCGAAGCCGCG
CCGCGCGTCTTGTCTGCTGCAGCATCGTTCTGTGTTGTCTCTGTCTGACTGTGTTTCTGTATTTGTCTGA
AAATTAGGGCCAGACTGTTACCACTCCCTTAAGTTTGACCTTAGGTCACTGGAAAGATGTCGAGCGGATC
GCTCACAACCAGTCGGTAGATGTCAAGAAGAGACGTTGGGTTACCTTCTGCTCTGCAGAATGGCCAACCT
TTAACGTCGGATGGCCGCGAGACGGCACCTTTAACCGAGACCTCATCACCCAGGTTAAGATCAAGGTCTT
TTCACCTGGCCCGCATGGACACCCAGACCAGGTCCCCTACATCGTGACCTGGGAAGCCTTGGCTTTTGAC
CCCCCTCCCTGGGTCAAGCCCTTTGTACACCCTAAGCCTCCGCCTCCTCTTCCTCCATCCGCCCCGTCTC
TCCCCCTTGAACCTCCTCGTTCGACCCCGCCTCGATCCTCCCTTTATCCAGCCCTCACTCCTTCTCTAGG
CGCCCCCATATGGCCATATGAGATCTTATATGGGGCACCCCCGCCCCTTGTAAACTTCCCTGACCCTGAC
ATGACAAGAGTTACTAACAGCCCCTCTCTCCAAGCTCACTTACAGGCTCTCTACTTAGTCCAGCACGAAG
TCTGGAGACCTCTGGCGGCAGCCTACCAAGAACAACTGGACCGACCGGTGGTACCTCACCCTTACCGAGT
CGGCGACACAGTGTGGGTCCGCCGACACCAGACTAAGAACCTAGAACCTCGCTGGAAAGGACCTTACACA
GTCCTGCTGACCACCCCCACCGCCCTCAAAGTAGACGGCATCGCAGCTTGGATACACGCCGCCCACGTGA
AGGCTGCCGACCCCGGGGGTGGACCATCCTCTAGACTGCCGGATCTAGCTAGTTAATTAAGGATCTCGAG
CTCAAGCTTCGAATTCATGATGTTCTCGGGTTTCAACGCCGACTACGAGGCGTCATCCTCCCGCTGCAGT
AGCGCCTCCCCGGCCGGGGACAGCCTTTCCTACTACCATTCCCCAGCCGACTCCTTCTCCAGCATGGGCT
CTCCTGTCAACACACAGGACTTTTGCGCAGATCTGTCCGTCTCTAGTGCCAACTTTATCCCCACGGTGAC
AGCCATCTCCACCAGCCCAGACCTGCAGTGGCTGGTGCAGCCCACTCTGGTCTCCTCCGTGGCCCCATCG
CAGACCAGAGCGCCCCATCCTTACGGACTCCCCACCCAGTCTGCTGGGGCTTACGCCAGAGCGGGAATGG
TGAAGACCGTGTCAGGAGGCAGAGCGCAGAGCATCGGCAGAAGGGGCAAAGTAGAGCAGCTATCTCCTGA
AGAGGAAGAGAAACGGAGAATCCGAAGGGAACGGAATAAGATGGCTGCAGCCAAGTGCCGGAATCGGAGG
AGGGAGCTGACAGATACACTCCAAGCGGAGACAGATCAACTTGAAGATGAGAAGTCTGCGTTGCAGACTG
AGATTGCCAATCTGCTGAAAGAGAAGGAAAAACTGGAGTTTATTTTGGCAGCCCACCGACCTGCCTGCAA
GATCCCCGATGACCTTGGCTTCCCAGAGGAGATGTCTGTGGCCTCCCTGGATTTGACTGGAGGTCTGCCT
GAGGCTTCCACCCCAGAGTCTGAGGAGGCCTTCACCCTGCCCCTTCTCAACGACCCTGAGCCCAAGCCAT
CCTTGGAGCCAGTCAAGAGCATCAGCAACGTGGAGCTGAAGGCAGAACCCTTTGATGACTTCTTGTTTCC
GGCATCATCTAGGCCCAGTGGCTCAGAGACCTCCCGCTCTGTGCCAGATGTGGACCTGTCCGGTTCCTTC
TATGCAGCAGACTGGGAGCCTCTGCACAGCAATTCCTTGGGGATGGGGCCCATGGTCACAGAGCTGGAGC
CCCTGTGTACTCCCGTGGTCACCTGTACTCCGGGCTGCACTACTTACACGTCTTCCTTTGTCTTCACCTA
CCCTGAAGCTGACTCCTTCCCAAGCTGTGCCGCTGCCCACCGAAAGGGCAGCAGCAGCAACGAGCCCTCC
TCCGACTCCCTGAGCTCACCCACGCTGCTGGCCCTGTGAGGATCCGTTAACGCGGCCGCCAGCACAGTGG
TCGACGATAAAATAAAAGATTTTATTTAGTCTCCAGAAAAAGGGGGGAATGAAAGACCCCACCTGTAGGT
TTGGCAAGCTAGCTTAAGTAACGCCATTTTGCAAGGCATGGAAAAATACATAACTGAGAATAGAGAAGTT
CAGATCAAGGTCAGGAACAGATGGAACAGCTGAATATGGGCCAAACAGGATATCTGTGGTAAGCAGTTCC
TGCCCCGGCTCAGGGCCAAGAACAGATGGAACAGCTGAATATGGGCCAAACAGGATATCTGTGGTAAGCA
GTTCCTGCCCCGGCTCAGGGCCAAGAACAGATGGTCCCCAGATGCGGTCCAGCCCTCAGCAGTTTCTAGA
GAACCATCAGATGTTTCCAGGGTGCCCCAAGGACCTGAAATGACCCTGTGCCTTATTTGAACTAACCAAT
CAGTTCGCTTCTCGCTTCTGTTCGCGCGCTTCTGCTCCCCGAGCTCAATAAAAGAGCCCACAACCCCTCA
CTCGGGGCGCCAGTCCTCCGATTGACTGAGTCGCCCGGGTACCCGTGTATCCAATAAACCCTCTTGCAGT
TGCATCCGACTTGTGGTCTCGCTGTTCCTTGGGAGGGTCTCCTCTGAGTGATTGACTACCCGTCAGCGGG
GGTCTTTCACATGCAGCATGTATCAAAATTAATTTGGTTTTTTTTCTTAAGTATTTACATTAAATGGCCA
TAGTTGCATTAATGAATCGGCCAACGCGCGGGGAGAGGCGGTTTGCGTATTGGGCGCTCTTCCGCTTCCT
CGCTCACTGACTCGCTGCGCTCGGTCGTTCGGCTGCGGCGAGCGGTATCAGCTCACTCAAAGGCGGTAAT
ACGGTTATCCACAGAATCAGGGGATAACGCAGGAAAGAACATGTGAGCAAAAGGCCAGCAAAAGGCCAGG
AACCGTAAAAAGGCCGCGTTGCTGGCGTTTTTCCATAGGCTCCGCCCCCCTGACGAGCATCACAAAAATC
GACGCTCAAGTCAGAGGTGGCGAAACCCGACAGGACTATAAAGATACCAGGCGTTTCCCCCTGGAAGCTC
CCTCGTGCGCTCTCCTGTTCCGACCCTGCCGCTTACCGGATACCTGTCCGCCTTTCTCCCTTCGGGAAGC
GTGGCGCTTTCTCATAGCTCACGCTGTAGGTATCTCAGTTCGGTGTAGGTCGTTCGCTCCAAGCTGGGCT
GTGTGCACGAACCCCCCGTTCAGCCCGACCGCTGCGCCTTATCCGGTAACTATCGTCTTGAGTCCAACCC
GGTAAGACACGACTTATCGCCACTGGCAGCAGCCACTGGTAACAGGATTAGCAGAGCGAGGTATGTAGGC
GGTGCTACAGAGTTCTTGAAGTGGTGGCCTAACTACGGCTACACTAGAAGAACAGTATTTGGTATCTGCG
CTCTGCTGAAGCCAGTTACCTTCGGAAAAAGAGTTGGTAGCTCTTGATCCGGCAAACAAACCACCGCTGG
TAGCGGTGGTTTTTTTGTTTGCAAGCAGCAGATTACGCGCAGAAAAAAAGGATCTCAAGAAGATCCTTTG
ATCTTTTCTACGGGGTCTGACGCTCAGTGGAACGAAAACTCACGTTAAGGGATTTTGGTCATGAGATTAT
CAAAAAGGATCTTCACCTAGATCCTTTTGCGGCCGGCCGCAAATCAATCTAAAGTATATATGAGTAAACT
TGGTCTGACAGTTACCAATGCTTAATCAGTGAGGCACCTATCTCAGCGATCTGTCTATTTCGTTCATCCA
TAGTTGCCTGACTCCCCGTCGTGTAGATAACTACGATACGGGAGGGCTTACCATCTGGCCCCAGTGCTGC
AATGATACCGCGAGACCCACGCTCACCGGCTCCAGATTTATCAGCAATAAACCAGCCAGCCGGAAGGGCC
GAGCGCAGAAGTGGTCCTGCAACTTTATCCGCCTCCATCCAGTCTATTAATTGTTGCCGGGAAGCTAGAG
TAAGTAGTTCGCCAGTTAATAGTTTGCGCAACGTTGTTGCCATTGCTACAGGCATCGTGGTGTCACGCTC
GTCGTTTGGTATGGCTTCATTCAGCTCCGGTTCCCAACGATCAAGGCGAGTTACATGATCCCCCATGTTG
TGCAAAAAAGCGGTTAGCTCCTTCGGTCCTCCGATCGTTGTCAGAAGTAAGTTGGCCGCAGTGTTATCAC
TCATGGTTATGGCAGCACTGCATAATTCTCTTACTGTCATGCCATCCGTAAGATGCTTTTCTGTGACTGG
TGAGTACTCAACCAAGTCATTCTGAGAATAGTGTATGCGGCGACCGAGTTGCTCTTGCCCGGCGTCAATA
CGGGATAATACCGCGCCACATAGCAGAACTTTAAAAGTGCTCATCATTGGAAAACGTTCTTCGGGGCGAA
AACTCTCAAGGATCTTACCGCTGTTGAGATCCAGTTCGATGTAACCCACTCGTGCACCCAACTGATCTTC
AGCATCTTTTACTTTCACCAGCGTTTCTGGGTGAGCAAAAACAGGAAGGCAAAATGCCGCAAAAAAGGGA
ATAAGGGCGACACGGAAATGTTGAATACTCATACTCTTCCTTTTTCAATATTATTGAAGCATTTATCAGG
GTTATTGTCTCATGAGCGGATACATATTTGAATGTATTTAGAAAAATAAACAAATAGGGGTTCCGCGCAC
ATTTCCCCGAAAAGTGCCACCTGCATAATGAAAGACCCCAC
